Addgene plasmid #157510: pD649-HAsp-LTF-COMP5AP-AviTag-9xHis
Purpose: Mammalian expression of secreted protein fused to COMP5AP-AviTag-9xHis.
Depositing lab: Chris Garcia. Depositing organization: Stanford University. Publication: A Human IgSF Cell-Surface Interactome Reveals a Complex Network of Protein-Protein Interactions. Wojtowicz WM, Vielmetter J, Fernandes RA, Siepe DH, Eastman CL, Chisholm GB, Cox S, Klock H, Anderson PW, Rue SM, Miller JJ, Glaser SM, Bragstad ML, Vance J, Lam AW, Lesley SA, Zinn K, Garcia KC. Cell. 2020 Aug 20;182(4):1027-1043.e17. doi: 10.1016/j.cell.2020.07.025. PubMed 32822567.
Backbone
  Vector backbone: pD649
  Backbone size w/o insert (bp): 7153
  Vector type: Mammalian Expression
Growth in bacteria
  Bacterial resistance: Ampicillin, 100 μg/mL
  Growth temperature: 37°C
  Growth strain: DH5alpha
  Copy number: High Copy
Gene/Insert
  Gene/Insert name: LTF (alt name: TRFL)
  Species: H. sapiens (human)
  Insert size (bp): 2073
  Entrez Gene: LTF (a.k.a. GIG12, HEL110, HLF2, LF)
  Promoter: CMV/SP6
  Tag / fusion protein: COMP5AP-AviTag-9xHis (C terminal on backbone)
  Cloning method: Restriction Enzyme; 5′ cloning site GCGGCCGC (not destroyed); 3′ cloning site GGCGCGCC (not destroyed)
  Sequencing primers: 5′ ATTTAGGTGACACTATAG; 3′ CGTCGCACTCCATCACGGTG
Resource information
  A portion of this plasmid was derived from a plasmid made by: synthesis by ThermoFisher
Terms and licenses: Academic/Nonprofit Terms; Industry Terms: Not Available to Industry
Depositor comments: Some plasmids in this collection may have an IS4-like element ISVsa5 family transposase upstream of the CMV promoter.
How to cite: pD649-HAsp-LTF-COMP5AP-AviTag-9xHis was a gift from Chris Garcia (Addgene plasmid # 157510 ; http://n2t.net/addgene:157510 ; RRID:Addgene_157510)
