[The description below was written by a language model from this plasmid's Addgene catalogue record and pLannotate feature annotations shown in this document.]
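Description:
pD649-HAsp-LTF-COMP5AP-AviTag-9xHis is a mammalian expression plasmid of about 9.2 kb, built on the pD649 backbone, for producing a secreted, multimerised fusion of human lactotransferrin (LTF, also called TRFL). It is maintained in E. coli as a high-copy plasmid through a ColE1/pUC-type origin and selected with ampicillin via the β-lactamase gene. A second cassette places a puromycin N-acetyltransferase gene under tandem SV40 early and bacterial EM7 promoters with an SV40 polyadenylation signal, which could allow puromycin selection in mammalian cells. Short annotated fragments of f1 ori, ble, KanR, lacZα and an rrnB terminator appear to be backbone remnants. The depositor notes that some plasmids in this collection may carry an IS4-like transposase element upstream of the CMV promoter, but no such feature is annotated in this sequence.

The expression unit is driven by the CMV immediate-early enhancer and promoter, followed by a fragment of CMV intron A and an SP6 promoter, which also serves as a sequencing primer site. The name indicates an HA-type signal peptide, although the annotation software labels this short leader as an immunoglobulin heavy-chain signal fragment. The synthesised LTF insert of roughly 2.1 kb sits between preserved NotI and AscI sites. It is fused at its C terminus to a coiled-coil segment of rat cartilage oligomeric matrix protein, which drives pentamer assembly. Human placental alkaline phosphatase follows as an enzymatic reporter, then an AviTag for site-specific biotinylation and a polyhistidine tag for purification (annotated as 8xHis, named 9xHis). A bGH polyadenylation signal ends the unit. The associated publication title points to use of such high-avidity, enzyme-tagged proteins in screening extracellular protein-protein interactions among human cell-surface and secreted proteins.
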