Features (pLannotate 1.2.2; 24 found; start..end, strand, type, name):
     77..380     +  enhancer       CMV enhancer: human cytomegalovirus immediate early enhancer
    381..584     +  promoter       CMV promoter: human cytomegalovirus (CMV) immediate early promoter
    720..763     +  intron         CMV intron (fragment): modified intron A from human cytomegalovirus
    815..833     +  promoter       SP6 promoter: promoter for bacteriophage SP6 RNA polymerase
    837..874     +  CDS            IgH signal sequence (fragment): signal sequence from the mouse immunoglobulin heavy chain variable region
    980..3055    +  CDS            LTF: TRFL_HUMAN - Also known as GIG12, LF. Experimental evidence at protein level: Swiss-Prot protein existence level 1. [Isoform DeltaLf]: transcription factor with antiproliferative properties and ability to induce cell cycle arrest (PubMed:15222485). Binds to the DeltaLf response element found in the SKP1, BAX, DCPS, and SELENOH promoters (PubMed:22320386). From Homo sapiens (Human).
   3152..3331    +  CDS            Comp (fragment): COMP_RAT - Experimental evidence at protein level: Swiss-Prot protein existence level 1. May play a role in the structural integrity of cartilage via its interaction with other extracellular matrix proteins such as the collagens and fibronectin. Can mediate the interaction of chondrocytes with the cartilage extracellular matrix through interaction with cell surface integrin receptors. Could play a role in the pathogenesis of osteoarthritis. Potent suppressor of apoptosis in both primary chondrocytes and transformed cells. Suppresses apoptosis by blocking the activation of caspase-3 and by indu
   3319..4771    +  CDS            SEAP (fragment): secreted alkaline phosphatase from human placenta The natural enzyme has a C-terminal transmembrane sequence that is replaced by a GPI anchor.
   4796..4837    +  CDS            AviTag™ (fragment): peptide tag that allows for enzymatic biotinylation
   4841..4864    +  CDS            8xHis: 8xHis affinity tag
   5010..5121    +  polyA_signal   bGH poly(A) signal: bovine growth hormone polyadenylation signal
   5122..5230    +  rep_origin     f1 ori (fragment): f1 bacteriophage origin of replication; arrow indicates direction of (+) strand synthesis
   5244..5573    +  promoter       SV40 promoter: SV40 enhancer and early promoter
   5621..5668    +  promoter       EM7 promoter: synthetic bacterial promoter&nbsp
   5687..6286    +  CDS            PuroR (fragment): puromycin N-acetyltransferase; pac from Streptomyces; confers resistance to puromycin
   6296..6421    +  CDS            ble (fragment): BLE_KLEPN - Experimental evidence at protein level: Swiss-Prot protein existence level 1. Binding protein with a strong affinity to the bleomycin family of antibiotics. Binds to CL990; an antimitotic-antibiotic compound. From Klebsiella pneumoniae.
   6416..6537    +  polyA_signal   SV40 poly(A) signal: SV40 polyadenylation signal
   6590..7450    -  CDS            AmpR: β-lactamase; bla; confers resistance to ampicillin, carbenicillin, and related antibiotics
   7453..7549    -  promoter       AmpR promoter (fragment): bla
   7579..7603    -  CDS            KanR (fragment): aminoglycoside phosphotransferase; aph(3')-Ia; confers resistance to kanamycin
   7714..8302    +  rep_origin     ori: high-copy-number ColE1/pMB1/pBR322/pUC origin of replication
   8527..8544    +  terminator     rrnB T2 terminator (fragment): transcription terminator T2 from the E. coli rrnB gene
   8569..8588    -  CDS            lacZα (fragment): LacZα fragment of β-galactosidase; lacZ fragment
   9044..9060    +  protein_bind   lac operator: The lac repressor binds to the lac operator to inhibit transcription in E. coli. This inhibition can be relieved by adding lactose or isopropyl-β-D-thiogalactopyranoside (IPTG). lac repressor encoded by lacI
>Addgene plasmid #157510 | pD649-HAsp-LTF-COMP5AP-AviTag-9xHis | addgene full sequence | sequence record 385996 | Addgene NGS Result
GGCATTGATTATTGACTAGTTATTAATAGTAATCAATTACGGGGTCATTAGTTCATAGCCCATATATGGA
GTTCCGCGTTACATAACTTACGGTAAATGGCCCGCCTGGCTGACCGCCCAACGACCCCCGCCCATTGACG
TCAATAATGACGTATGTTCCCATAGTAACGCCAATAGGGACTTTCCATTGACGTCAATGGGTGGAGTATT
TACGGTAAACTGCCCACTTGGCAGTACATCAAGTGTATCATATGCCAAGTACGCCCCCTATTGACGTCAA
TGACGGTAAATGGCCCGCCTGGCATTATGCCCAGTACATGACCTTATGGGACTTTCCTACTTGGCAGTAC
ATCTACGTATTAGTCATCGCTATTACCATGGTGATGCGGTTTTGGCAGTACATCAATGGGCGTGGATAGC
GGTTTGACTCACGGGGATTTCCAAGTCTCCACCCCATTGACGTCAATGGGAGTTTGTTTTGGCACCAAAA
TCAACGGGACTTTCCAAAATGTCGTAACAACTCCGCCCCATTGACGCAAATGGGCGGTAGGCGTGTACGG
TGGGAGGTCTATATAAGCAGAGCTCGTTTAGTGAACCGTCAGATCGCCTGGAGACGCCATCCACGCTGTT
TTGACCTCCATAGAAGACACCGGGACCGATCCAGCCTCCGCGGCCGGGAACGGTGCATTGGAACGCGGAT
TCCCCGTGCCAAGAGTGACGTAAGTACCGCCTATAGAGTCTATAGGCCCACCCCCTTGGCTTCGTTAGAA
CGCGGCTACAATTAATACATAACCTTATGTATCATACACATACGATTTAGGTGACACTATAGAATAACAT
CCACTTTGCCTTTCTCTCCACAGGTGTCCACTCCCAGGTCCAACTGCACCTCGGTTCTATCGAAAACGCG
CCTGCTAGCGCCACCATGAAGACCATCATTGCCCTGAGCTACATCTTCTGCCTGGTGTTCGCTGCGGCCG
CCGGACGTAGAAGATCTGTTCAGTGGTGCGCCGTGTCTCAGCCTGAGGCCACCAAGTGTTTCCAGTGGCA
GCGGAACATGCGGAAAGTGCGGGGACCTCCTGTGTCCTGCATCAAGAGGGATAGCCCCATCCAGTGCATC
CAGGCCATTGCCGAGAACAGAGCCGATGCCGTGACACTGGACGGCGGCTTTATCTATGAAGCCGGACTGG
CCCCTTACAAGCTGAGGCCTGTTGCCGCCGAAGTGTACGGCACAGAGAGACAGCCCCGGACACACTATTA
TGCCGTGGCCGTGGTTAAGAAAGGCGGCAGCTTCCAGCTGAACGAGCTGCAGGGACTGAAGTCCTGTCAC
ACCGGCCTGAGAAGAACCGCCGGATGGAATGTGCCCATCGGAACCCTGAGGCCTTTCCTGAATTGGACAG
GCCCTCCTGAGCCTATCGAAGCCGCTGTGGCCAGATTCTTCAGCGCCTCTTGTGTGCCTGGCGCCGACAA
GGGCCAGTTTCCTAATCTGTGCAGACTGTGCGCCGGCACCGGCGAGAACAAATGTGCCTTCAGCAGCCAA
GAGCCTTACTTCAGCTACAGCGGCGCCTTCAAGTGCCTGAGAGATGGCGCTGGGGATGTCGCCTTCATCA
GAGAAAGCACCGTGTTCGAGGACCTGAGCGACGAGGCCGAGAGAGATGAGTACGAGCTGCTGTGCCCCGA
CAACACCAGAAAGCCCGTGGACAAGTTCAAGGACTGCCACCTGGCCAGAGTGCCTTCTCATGCTGTGGTG
GCCAGAAGCGTGAACGGCAAAGAGGACGCCATCTGGAACCTGCTGAGACAGGCCCAAGAGAAGTTCGGCA
AGGACAAGAGCCCCAAGTTCCAGCTGTTTGGCTCTCCCAGCGGCCAGAAGGACCTGCTGTTTAAGGATAG
CGCCATCGGCTTCAGCCGGGTGCCACCTAGAATTGACAGCGGCCTGTATCTCGGCTCCGGCTACTTTACC
GCCATCCAGAACCTGCGGAAGTCCGAGGAAGAAGTGGCTGCCAGAAGGGCCAGAGTTGTTTGGTGCGCTG
TGGGCGAGCAAGAGCTGAGAAAGTGCAATCAGTGGTCCGGCCTGTCTGAGGGCAGCGTGACATGTAGCTC
TGCCAGCACCACCGAGGACTGTATTGCCCTGGTGCTGAAGGGCGAAGCCGACGCCATGTCTCTCGATGGC
GGATACGTGTACACCGCCGGCAAATGTGGACTGGTGCCTGTGCTGGCCGAGAACTACAAGAGCCAGCAGA
GCAGCGACCCCGATCCTAACTGTGTGGACAGACCCGTGGAAGGCTATCTGGCCGTGGCTGTTGTGCGGAG
AAGCGATACAAGCCTGACCTGGAACTCCGTGAAGGGCAAGAAGTCTTGCCACACCGCCGTGGACAGAACA
GCTGGCTGGAATATCCCTATGGGCCTGCTGTTCAACCAGACCGGCAGCTGCAAGTTCGACGAGTACTTCA
GCCAGTCTTGCGCCCCTGGCAGCGATCCTAGAAGCAATCTGTGCGCCCTGTGCATCGGAGATGAGCAGGG
CGAAAACAAATGCGTGCCCAACAGCAACGAGCGGTACTACGGATACACCGGGGCCTTCAGATGCCTGGCC
GAAAATGCCGGCGACGTGGCCTTTGTGAAGGACGTGACAGTGCTGCAGAACACCGACGGCAACAACAATG
AGGCCTGGGCCAAAGACCTGAAGCTGGCCGATTTTGCCCTGCTGTGTCTGGACGGCAAGCGGAAGCCTGT
GACAGAGGCCAGATCTTGTCACCTGGCTATGGCCCCTAATCACGCCGTGGTGTCCAGAATGGACAAGGTG
GAACGGCTGAAACAGGTGCTGCTGCACCAGCAGGCCAAGTTTGGCAGAAACGGCAGCGACTGCCCCGATA
AGTTCTGCCTGTTCCAGAGCGAGACAAAGAACCTCCTGTTCAACGACAATACCGAGTGTCTGGCCCGGCT
GCACGGCAAGACAACCTACGAGAAGTATCTGGGCCCTCAGTACGTGGCCGGCATCACCAATCTGAAGAAG
TGCAGCACAAGCCCTCTGCTGGAAGCCTGCGAGTTCCTGAGAAAAGGCGCGCCGGAAGATCAAGTTGATC
CAAGATTGATTGATGGCAAGGGCGGATCTCTGGAGGTGCTGTTCCAGGGACCAGGCGGAAGCGGCAATCC
CGGCGGCGATCTGGCCCCCCAGATGCTGCGCGAGCTGCAGGAGACCAATGCCGCCCTGCAGGACGTGCGC
GAGCTGCTGCGCCACCGCGTGAAGGAGATCACCTTCCTGAAGAACACCGTGATGGAGTGCGACGCCTGCG
GTATGCAGCCCTCTAGAGGCTCCGGCTCCATCATCCCAGTTGAGGAGGAGAACCCGGACTTCTGGAACCG
CGAGGCAGCCGAGGCCCTGGGTGCCGCCAAGAAGCTGCAGCCTGCACAGACAGCCGCCAAGAACCTCATC
ATCTTCCTGGGCGATGGGATGGGGGTGTCTACGGTGACAGCTGCCAGGATCCTAAAAGGGCAGAAGAAGG
ACAAACTGGGGCCTGAGATACCCCTGGCCATGGACCGCTTCCCATATGTGGCTCTGTCCAAGACATACAA
TGTAGACAAACATGTGCCAGACAGTGGAGCCACAGCCACGGCCTACCTGTGCGGGGTCAAGGGCAACTTC
CAGACCATTGGCTTGAGTGCAGCCGCCCGCTTTAACCAGTGCAACACGACACGCGGCAACGAGGTCATCT
CCGTGATGAATCGGGCCAAGAAAGCAGGGAAGTCAGTGGGAGTGGTAACCACCACACGAGTGCAGCACGC
CTCGCCAGCCGGCACCTACGCCCACACGGTGAACCGCAACTGGTACTCGGACGCCGACGTGCCTGCCTCG
GCCCGCCAGGAGGGGTGCCAGGACATCGCTACGCAGCTCATCTCCAACATGGACATTGACGTGATCCTAG
GTGGAGGCCGAAAGTACATGTTTCGCATGGGAACCCCAGACCCTGAGTACCCAGATGACTACAGCCAAGG
TGGGACCAGGCTGGACGGGAAGAATCTGGTGCAGGAATGGCTGGCGAAGCGCCAGGGTGCCCGGTATGTG
TGGAACCGCACTGAGCTCATGCAGGCTTCCCTGGACCCGTCTGTGACCCATCTCATGGGTCTCTTTGAGC
CTGGAGACATGAAATACGAGATCCACCGAGACTCCACACTGGACCCCTCCCTGATGGAGATGACAGAGGC
TGCCCTGCGCCTGCTGAGCAGGAACCCCCGCGGCTTCTTCCTCTTCGTGGAGGGTGGTCGCATCGACCAT
GGTCATCATGAAAGCAGGGCTTACCGGGCACTGACTGAGACGATCATGTTCGACGACGCCATTGAGAGGG
CGGGCCAGCTCACCAGCGAGGAGGACACGCTGAGCCTCGTCACTGCCGACCACTCCCACGTCTTCTCCTT
CGGAGGCTACCCCCTGCGAGGGAGCTCCATCTTCGGGCTGGCCCCTGGCAAGGCCCGGGACAGGAAGGCC
TACACGGTCCTCCTATACGGAAACGGTCCAGGCTATGTGCTCAAGGACGGCGCCCGGCCGGATGTTACCG
AGAGCGAGAGCGGGAGCCCCGAGTATCGGCAGCAGTCAGCAGTGCCCCTGGACGAAGAGACCCACGCAGG
CGAGGACGTGGCGGTGTTCGCGCGCGGCCCGCAGGCGCACCTGGTTCACGGCGTGCAGGAGCAGACCTTC
ATAGCGCACGTCATGGCCTTCGCCGCCTGCCTGGAGCCCTACACCGCCTGCGACCTGGCGCCCCCCGCCG
GCACCACCGACGCCGCGCACCCGGGTGGCGGAGGACTGAACGACATCTTCGAGGCTCAGAAAATCGAATG
GCACGAACATCACCATCACCATCACCATCACCATTAAGGCCGGCCTGTAGTCACTGGCACAACGCGTTAC
CCGGTAAGCCAATCGGGTATACACGGTCGTCATACTGCAGACAGGGTTCTTCTACTTTGCAAGATAGTCT
TGAGTAGTAAAATAAATAGATAGAGAAAATCAGCCTCGACTGTGCCTTCTAGTTGCCAGCCATCTGTTGT
TTGCCCCTCCCCCGTGCCTTCCTTGACCCTGGAAGGTGCCACTCCCACTGTCCTTTCCTAATAAAATGAG
GAAATTGCATCACAACACTCAACCCTATCTCGGTCTATTCTTTTGATTTATAAGGGATTTTGCCGATTTC
GGCCTATTGGTTAAAAAATGAGCTGATTTAACAAAAATTTAACGCGAATTAATTCTGTGGAATGTGTGTC
AGTTAGGGTGTGGAAAGTCCCCAGGCTCCCCAGCAGGCAGAAGTATGCAAAGCATGCATCTCAATTAGTC
AGCAACCAGGTGTGGAAAGTCCCCAGGCTCCCCAGCAGGCAGAAGTATGCAAAGCATGCATCTCAATTAG
TCAGCAACCATAGTCCCGCCCCTAACTCCGCCCATCCCGCCCCTAACTCCGCCCAGTTCCGCCCATTCTC
CGCCCCATGGCTGACTAATTTTTTTTATTTATGCAGAGGCCGAGGCCGCCTCTGCCTCTGAGCTATTCCA
GAAGTAGTGAGGAGGCTTTTTTGGAGGCCTAGGCTTTTGCAAAAAGCTCCCGGGAGCTTGTATATCCATT
TTCGGATCTGATCAGCACGTGTTGACAATTAATCATCGGCATAGTATATCGGCATAGTATAATACGACAA
GGTGAGGAACTAAACCATGACCGAGTACAAGCCCACGGTGCGCCTCGCCACCCGCGACGACGTCCCCAGG
GCCGTACGCACCCTCGCCGCCGCGTTCGCCGACTACCCCGCCACGCGCCACACCGTCGATCCGGACCGCC
ACATCGAGCGGGTCACCGAGCTGCAAGAACTCTTCCTCACGCGCGTCGGGCTCGACATCGGCAAGGTGTG
GGTCGCGGACGACGGCGCCGCGGTGGCGGTCTGGACCACGCCGGAGAGCGTCGAAGCGGGGGCGGTGTTC
GCCGAGATCGGCCCGCGCATGGCCGAGTTGAGCGGTTCCCGGCTGGCCGCGCAGCAACAGATGGAAGGCC
TCCTGGCGCCGCACCGGCCCAAGGAGCCCGCGTGGTTCCTGGCCACCGTCGGCGTCTCGCCCGACCACCA
GGGCAAGGGTCTGGGCAGCGCCGTCGTGCTCCCCGGAGTGGAGGCGGCCGAGCGCGCCGGGGTGCCCGCC
TTCCTGGAGACATCCGCGCCCCGCAACCTCCCCTTCTACGAGCGGCTCGGCTTCACCGTCACCGCCGACG
TCGAGGTGCCCGAAGGACCGCGCACCTGGTGCATGACCCGCAAGCCCGGTGCCTGACACGTGCTACGAGA
TTTCGATTCCACCGCCGCCTTCTATGAAAGGTTGGGCTTCGGAATCGTTTTCCGGGACGCCGGCTGGATG
ATCCTCCAGCGCGGGGATCTCATGCTGGAGTTCTTCGCCCACCCCAACTTGTTTATTGCAGCTTATAATG
GTTACAAATAAAGCAATAGCATCACAAATTTCACAAATAAAGCATTTTTTTCACTGCATTCTAGTTGTGG
TTTGTCCAAACTCATCAATGTATCTTATCATGTCTGTATACCGTCGACCTCTAGCTAGAGCTTGGCGTAA
TCATGGTCATTACCAATGCTTAATCAGTGAGGCACCTATCTCAGCGATCTGTCTATTTCGTTCATCCATA
GTTGCCTGACTCCCCGTCGTGTAGATAACTACGATACGGGAGGGCTTACCATCTGGCCCCAGCGCTGCGA
TGATACCGCGAGAACCACGCTCACCGGCTCCGGATTTATCAGCAATAAACCAGCCAGCCGGAAGGGCCGA
GCGCAGAAGTGGTCCTGCAACTTTATCCGCCTCCATCCAGTCTATTAATTGTTGCCGGGAAGCTAGAGTA
AGTAGTTCGCCAGTTAATAGTTTGCGCAACGTTGTTGCCATCGCTACAGGCATCGTGGTGTCACGCTCGT
CGTTTGGTATGGCTTCATTCAGCTCCGGTTCCCAACGATCAAGGCGAGTTACATGATCCCCCATGTTGTG
CAAAAAAGCGGTTAGCTCCTTCGGTCCTCCGATCGTTGTCAGAAGTAAGTTGGCCGCAGTGTTATCACTC
ATGGTTATGGCAGCACTGCATAATTCTCTTACTGTCATGCCATCCGTAAGATGCTTTTCTGTGACTGGTG
AGTACTCAACCAAGTCATTCTGAGAATAGTGTATGCGGCGACCGAGTTGCTCTTGCCCGGCGTCAATACG
GGATAATACCGCGCCACATAGCAGAACTTTAAAAGTGCTCATCATTGGAAAACGTTCTTCGGGGCGAAAA
CTCTCAAGGATCTTACCGCTGTTGAGATCCAGTTCGATGTAACCCACTCGTGCACCCAACTGATCTTCAG
CATCTTTTACTTTCACCAGCGTTTCTGGGTGAGCAAAAACAGGAAGGCAAAATGCCGCAAAAAAGGGAAT
AAGGGCGACACGGAAATGTTGAATACTCATATTCTTCCTTTTTCAATATTATTGAAGCATTTATCAGGGT
TATTGTCTCATGAGCGGATACATATTTGAATGTATTTAGAAAAATAAACAAATAGGGGTCAGTGTTACAA
CCAATTAACCAATTCTGAACATTATCGCGAGCCCATTTATACCTGAATATGGCTCATAACACCCCTTGCT
CATGACCAAAATCCCTTAACGTGAGTTACGCGCGCGTCGTTCCACTGAGCGTCAGACCCCGTAGAAAAGA
TCAAAGGATCTTCTTGAGATCCTTTTTTTCTGCGCGTAATCTGCTGCTTGCAAACAAAAAAACCACCGCT
ACCAGCGGTGGTTTGTTTGCCGGATCAAGAGCTACCAACTCTTTTTCCGAAGGTAACTGGCTTCAGCAGA
GCGCAGATACCAAATACTGTTCTTCTAGTGTAGCCGTAGTTAGCCCACCACTTCAAGAACTCTGTAGCAC
CGCCTACATACCTCGCTCTGCTAATCCTGTTACCAGTGGCTGCTGCCAGTGGCGATAAGTCGTGTCTTAC
CGGGTTGGACTCAAGACGATAGTTACCGGATAAGGCGCAGCGGTCGGGCTGAACGGGGGGTTCGTGCACA
CAGCCCAGCTTGGAGCGAACGACCTACACCGAACTGAGATACCTACAGCGTGAGCTATGAGAAAGCGCCA
CGCTTCCCGAAGGGAGAAAGGCGGACAGGTATCCGGTAAGCGGCAGGGTCGGAACAGGAGAGCGCACGAG
GGAGCTTCCAGGGGGAAACGCCTGGTATCTTTATAGTCCTGTCGGGTTTCGCCACCTCTGACTTGAGCGT
CGATTTTTGTGATGCTCGTCAGGGGGGCGGAGCCTATGGAAAAACGCCAGCAACGCGGCCTTTTTACGGT
TCCTGGCCTTTTGCTGGCCTTTTGCTCACATGTTCTTTCCTGCGTTATCCCCTGATTCTGTGGATAACCG
TATTACCGCCTTTGAGTGAGCTGATACCGCTCGCCGCAGCCGAACGACCGAGCGCAGCGAGTCAGTGAGC
GAGGAAGCGGAAGGCGAGAGTAGGGAACTGCCAGGCATCAAACTAAGCAGAAGGCCCCTGACGGATGGCC
TTTTTGCGTTTCTACAAACTCTTTCTGTGTTGTAAAACGACGGCCAGTCTTAAGCTCGGGCCCCCTGGGC
GGTTCTGATAACGAGTAATCGTTAATCCGCAAATAACGTAAAAACCCGCTTCGGCGGGTTTTTTTATGGG
GGGAGTTTAGGGAAAGAGCATTTGTCAGAATATTTAAGGGCGCCTGTCACTTTGCTTGATATATGAGAAT
TATTTAACCTTATAAATGAGAAAAAAGCAACGCACTTTAAATAAGATACGTTGCTTTTTCGATTGATGAA
CACCTATAATTAAACTATTCATCTATTATTTATGATTTTTTGTATATACAATATTTCTAGTTTGTTAAAG
AGAATTAAGAAAATAAATCTCGAAAATAATAAAGGGAAAATCAGTTTTTGATATCAAAATTATACATGTC
AACGATAATACAAAATATAATACAAACTATAAGATGTTATCAGTATTTATTATCATTTAGAATAAATTTT
GTGTCGCCCTTAATTGTGAGCGGATAACAATTACGAGCTTCATGCACAGTGGCGTTGACTCAATATTGGC
CATTAGCCATATTATTCATTGGTTATATAGCATAAATCAATATTGGCTATTGGCCATTGCATACGTTGTA
TCTATATCATAATATGTACATTTATATTGGCTCATGTCCAATATGACCGCCATGTT
