>Addgene plasmid #157510 | pD649-HAsp-LTF-COMP5AP-AviTag-9xHis | depositor partial sequence | sequence record 304130 | insert (secreted protein)
GGACGTAGAAGATCTGTTCAGTGGTGCGCCGTGTCTCAGCCTGAGGCCACCAAGTGTTTCCAGTGGCAGC
GGAACATGCGGAAAGTGCGGGGACCTCCTGTGTCCTGCATCAAGAGGGATAGCCCCATCCAGTGCATCCA
GGCCATTGCCGAGAACAGAGCCGATGCCGTGACACTGGACGGCGGCTTTATCTATGAAGCCGGACTGGCC
CCTTACAAGCTGAGGCCTGTTGCCGCCGAAGTGTACGGCACAGAGAGACAGCCCCGGACACACTATTATG
CCGTGGCCGTGGTTAAGAAAGGCGGCAGCTTCCAGCTGAACGAGCTGCAGGGACTGAAGTCCTGTCACAC
CGGCCTGAGAAGAACCGCCGGATGGAATGTGCCCATCGGAACCCTGAGGCCTTTCCTGAATTGGACAGGC
CCTCCTGAGCCTATCGAAGCCGCTGTGGCCAGATTCTTCAGCGCCTCTTGTGTGCCTGGCGCCGACAAGG
GCCAGTTTCCTAATCTGTGCAGACTGTGCGCCGGCACCGGCGAGAACAAATGTGCCTTCAGCAGCCAAGA
GCCTTACTTCAGCTACAGCGGCGCCTTCAAGTGCCTGAGAGATGGCGCTGGGGATGTCGCCTTCATCAGA
GAAAGCACCGTGTTCGAGGACCTGAGCGACGAGGCCGAGAGAGATGAGTACGAGCTGCTGTGCCCCGACA
ACACCAGAAAGCCCGTGGACAAGTTCAAGGACTGCCACCTGGCCAGAGTGCCTTCTCATGCTGTGGTGGC
CAGAAGCGTGAACGGCAAAGAGGACGCCATCTGGAACCTGCTGAGACAGGCCCAAGAGAAGTTCGGCAAG
GACAAGAGCCCCAAGTTCCAGCTGTTTGGCTCTCCCAGCGGCCAGAAGGACCTGCTGTTTAAGGATAGCG
CCATCGGCTTCAGCCGGGTGCCACCTAGAATTGACAGCGGCCTGTATCTCGGCTCCGGCTACTTTACCGC
CATCCAGAACCTGCGGAAGTCCGAGGAAGAAGTGGCTGCCAGAAGGGCCAGAGTTGTTTGGTGCGCTGTG
GGCGAGCAAGAGCTGAGAAAGTGCAATCAGTGGTCCGGCCTGTCTGAGGGCAGCGTGACATGTAGCTCTG
CCAGCACCACCGAGGACTGTATTGCCCTGGTGCTGAAGGGCGAAGCCGACGCCATGTCTCTCGATGGCGG
ATACGTGTACACCGCCGGCAAATGTGGACTGGTGCCTGTGCTGGCCGAGAACTACAAGAGCCAGCAGAGC
AGCGACCCCGATCCTAACTGTGTGGACAGACCCGTGGAAGGCTATCTGGCCGTGGCTGTTGTGCGGAGAA
GCGATACAAGCCTGACCTGGAACTCCGTGAAGGGCAAGAAGTCTTGCCACACCGCCGTGGACAGAACAGC
TGGCTGGAATATCCCTATGGGCCTGCTGTTCAACCAGACCGGCAGCTGCAAGTTCGACGAGTACTTCAGC
CAGTCTTGCGCCCCTGGCAGCGATCCTAGAAGCAATCTGTGCGCCCTGTGCATCGGAGATGAGCAGGGCG
AAAACAAATGCGTGCCCAACAGCAACGAGCGGTACTACGGATACACCGGGGCCTTCAGATGCCTGGCCGA
AAATGCCGGCGACGTGGCCTTTGTGAAGGACGTGACAGTGCTGCAGAACACCGACGGCAACAACAATGAG
GCCTGGGCCAAAGACCTGAAGCTGGCCGATTTTGCCCTGCTGTGTCTGGACGGCAAGCGGAAGCCTGTGA
CAGAGGCCAGATCTTGTCACCTGGCTATGGCCCCTAATCACGCCGTGGTGTCCAGAATGGACAAGGTGGA
ACGGCTGAAACAGGTGCTGCTGCACCAGCAGGCCAAGTTTGGCAGAAACGGCAGCGACTGCCCCGATAAG
TTCTGCCTGTTCCAGAGCGAGACAAAGAACCTCCTGTTCAACGACAATACCGAGTGTCTGGCCCGGCTGC
ACGGCAAGACAACCTACGAGAAGTATCTGGGCCCTCAGTACGTGGCCGGCATCACCAATCTGAAGAAGTG
CAGCACAAGCCCTCTGCTGGAAGCCTGCGAGTTCCTGAGAAAA
